>Addgene plasmid #75450 | pECT3 | depositor full sequence | sequence record 146478 | pECT3 sequence 4534 bps
CTCGAGAATCAGCTGTTGCCCGTCTCACTGGTGAAAAGAAAAACCACCCTGGCTCCCAATACGCAAACCG
CCTCTCCCCGCGCGTTGGCCGATTCATTAATGCAACTGGCACGACAGGTTTCCCGACTGGAAAGCGGGCA
GGCGGCGAACAAAAACGAAGAAAACACCAACGAAGTGCCGACCTTTATGCTGAACGCGGGCCAGGCGAAC
AGAAGACGAGTTTAACCGCGGAGGAGAAAGTACCATGATTCCGGGGATCCGTCGACCTGCAGTTCGAAGT
TCCTATTCTCTAGAAAGTATAGGAACTTCAGAGCGCTTTTGAAGCTCACGCTGCCGCAAGCACTCAGGGC
GCAAGGGCTGCTAAAGGAAGCGGAACACGTAGAAAGCCAGTCCGCAGAAACGGTGCTGACCCCGGATGAA
TGTCAGCTACTGGGCTATCTGGACAAGGGAAAACGCAAGCGCAAAGAGAAAGCAGGTAGCTTGCAGTGGG
CTTACATGGCGATAGCTAGACTGGGCGGTTTTATGGACAGCAAGCGAACCGGAATTGCCAGCTGGGGCGC
CCTCTGGTAAGGTTGGGAAGCCCTGCAAAGTAAACTGGATGGCTTTCTTGCCGCCAAGGATCTGATGGCG
CAGGGGATCAAGATCTGATCAAGAGACAGGATGAGGATCGTTTCGCATGATTGAACAAGATGGATTGCAC
GCAGGTTCTCCGGCCGCTTGGGTGGAGAGGCTATTCGGCTATGACTGGGCACAACAGACAATCGGCTGCT
CTGATGCCGCCGTGTTCCGGCTGTCAGCGCAGGGGCGCCCGGTTCTTTTTGTCAAGACCGACCTGTCCGG
TGCCCTGAATGAACTGCAGGACGAGGCAGCGCGGCTATCGTGGCTGGCCACGACGGGCGTTCCTTGCGCA
GCTGTGCTCGACGTTGTCACTGAAGCGGGAAGGGACTGGCTGCTATTGGGCGAAGTGCCGGGGCAGGATC
TCCTGTCATCTCACCTTGCTCCTGCCGAGAAAGTATCCATCATGGCTGATGCAATGCGGCGGCTGCATAC
GCTTGATCCGGCTACCTGCCCATTCGACCACCAAGCGAAACATCGCATCGAGCGAGCACGTACTCGGATG
GAAGCCGGTCTTGTCGATCAGGATGATCTGGACGAAGAGCATCAGGGGCTCGCGCCAGCCGAACTGTTCG
CCAGGCTCAAGGCGCGCATGCCCGACGGCGAGGATCTCGTCGTGACCCATGGCGATGCCTGCTTGCCGAA
TATCATGGTGGAAAATGGCCGCTTTTCTGGATTCATCGACTGTGGCCGGCTGGGTGTGGCGGACCGCTAT
CAGGACATAGCGTTGGCTACCCGTGATATTGCTGAAGAGCTTGGCGGCGAATGGGCTGACCGCTTCCTCG
TGCTTTACGGTATCGCCGCTCCCGATTCGCAGCGCATCGCCTTCTATCGCCTTCTTGACGAGTTCTTCTA
ATAAGGGGATCTTGAAGTTCCTATTCCGAAGTTCCTATTCTCTAGAAAGTATAGGAACTTCGAAGCAGCT
CCAGCCTACATAAAAGCTTTAAGTTGGTTCTCTTGGATCAATTTGCTGACAATGGCGTTTACCTTACCAG
TAATGTATTCAAGGCTAATTTTTTCAAGTTCATTCCAACCAATGATAGGCATCACTTCTTGGATAGGGAT
AAGGTTTTTATTATTATCAATAATATAATCAAGATAATGTTCAAATATACTTTCTAAGGCAGACCAACCA
TTTGTTAAATCAGTTTTTGTTGTGATGTAGGCATCAATCATAATTAATTGCTGCTTATAACAGGCACTGA
GTAATTGTTTTTTATTTTTAAAGTGATGATAAAAGGCACCTTTGGTCACCAACGCTTTTCCCGAGATCCT
CTACGCCGGACGCATCGTGGCCGGCATCACCGGCGCCACAGGTGCGGTTGCTGGCGCCTATATCGCCGAC
ATCACCGATGGGGAAGATCGGGCTCGCCACTTCGGGCTCATGAGCGCTTGTTTCGGCGTGGGTATGGTGG
CAGGCCCCGTGGCCGGGGGACTGTTGGGCGCCATCTCCTTGCTGCCTCGCGCGTTTCGGTGATGACGGTG
AAAACCTCTGACACATGCAGCTCCCGGAGACGGTCACAGCTTGTCTGTAAGCGGATGCCGGGAGCAGACA
AGCCCGTCAGGGCGCGTCAGCGGGTGTTGGCGGGTGTCGGGGCGCAGCCATGACCCAGTCACGTAGCGAT
AGCGGAGTGTATACTGGCTTAACTATGCGGCATCAGAGCAGATTGTACTGAGAGTGCACCATAAATCAAT
CTAAAGTATATATGAGTAAACTTGGTCTGACAGTTACCAATGCTTAATCAGTGAGGCACCTATCTCAGCG
ATCTGTCTATTTCGTTCATCCATAGTTGCCTGACTCCCCGTCGTGTAGATAACTACGATACGGGAGGGCT
TACCATCTGGCCCCAGTGCTGCAATGATACCGCGAGACCCACGCTCACCGGCTCCAGATTTATCAGCAAT
AAACCAGCCAGCCGGAAGGGCCGAGCGCAGAAGTGGTCCTGCAACTTTATCCGCCTCCATCCAGTCTATT
AATTGTTGCCGGGAAGCTAGAGTAAGTAGTTCGCCAGTTAATAGTTTGCGCAACGTTGTTGCCATTGCTG
CAGGCATCGTGGTGTCACGCTCGTCGTTTGGTATGGCTTCATTCAGCTCCGGTTCCCAACGATCAAGGCG
AGTTACATGATCCCCCATGTTGTGCAAAAAAGCGGTTAGCTCCTTCGGTCCTCCGATCGTTGTCAGAAGT
AAGTTGGCCGCAGTGTTATCACTCATGGTTATGGCAGCACTGCATAATTCTCTTACTGTCATGCCATCCG
TAAGATGCTTTTCTGTGACTGGTGAGTACTCAACCAAGTCATTCTGAGAATAGTGTATGCGGCGACCGAG
TTGCTCTTGCCCGGCGTCAACACGGGATAATACCGCGCCACATAGCAGAACTTTAAAAGTGCTCATCATT
GGAAAACGTTCTTCGGGGCGAAAACTCTCAAGGATCTTACCGCTGTTGAGATCCAGTTCGATGTAACCCA
CTCGTGCACCCAACTGATCTTCAGCATCTTTTACTTTCACCAGCGTTTCTGGGTGAGCAAAAACAGGAAG
GCAAAATGCCGCAAAAAAGGGAATAAGGGCGACACGGAAATGTTGAATACTCATACTCTTCCTTTTTCAA
TATTATTGAAGCATTTATCAGGGTTATTGTCTCATGAGCGGATACATATTTGAATGTATTTAGAAAAATA
AACAAATAGGGGTTCCGCGCACATTTCCCCGAAAAGTGCCACCTGACGTCTAAGAAACCATTATTATCAT
GACATTAACCTATAAAAATAGGCGTATCACGAGGCCCTTTCGTCTTCAAGAATTCCCATGTCAGCCGTTA
AGTGTTCCTGTGTCACTCAAAATTGCTTTGAGAGGCTCTAAGGGCTTCTCAGTGCGTTACATCCCTGGCT
TGTTGTCCACAACCGTTAAACCTTAAAAGCTTTAAAAGCCTTATATATTCTTTTTTTTCTTATAAAACTT
AAAACCTTAGAGGCTATTTAAGTTGCTGATTTATATTAATTTTATTGTTCAAACATGAGAGCTTAGTACG
TGAAACATGAGAGCTTAGTACGTTAGCCATGAGAGCTTAGTACGTTAGCCATGAGGGTTTAGTTCGTTAA
ACATGAGAGCTTAGTACGTTAAACATGAGAGCTTAGTACGTGAAACATGAGAGCTTAGTACGTACTATCA
ACAGGTTGAACTGCTGATCTTCAGATCCTCTACGCCGGACGCATCGTGGGGATCTGGTTCCGCGCACATT
TCCCCGAAAAGTGCCACCTAAATTGTAAGCGTTAATATTTTGTTAAAATTCGCGTTAAATTTTTGTTAAA
TCAGCTCATTTTTTAACCAATAGGCCGAAATCGGCAAAATCCCTTATAAATCAAAAGAATAGACCGAGAT
AGGGT
[37 nt withheld, positions 3996-4032]
AAAGAACGTGGACTCCAACGTCAAAGG
[49 nt withheld, positions 4060-4108]
T
[91 nt withheld, positions 4110-4200]
G
[124 nt withheld, positions 4202-4325]
CCCATTCGCCATTCAGGCTGCGCAACTGTTGGGAAGGGCGATCGGTGCGGGCCTCTTCGCTATTACGCCA
GCTGGCGAAAGGGGGATGTGCTGCAAGGCGATTAAGTTGGGTAACGCCAGGGTTTTCCCAGTCACGACGT
TGTAAAACGACGGCCAGTGAGCGCGCGTAATACGACTCACTATAGGGCGAATTGGGTACCGGGCCCCCC
Features (pLannotate 1.2.2; 16 found; start..end, strand, type, name):
      7..141     +  CDS            lacI (fragment): lac repressor; lacI; The lac repressor binds to the lac operator to inhibit transcription in E. coli. This inhibition can be relieved by adding lactose or isopropyl-β-D-thiogalactopyranoside (IPTG).
    276..309     +  protein_bind   FRT (minimal): supports FLP-mediated excision but not integration (Turan and Bode, 2011) FLP recombinase from the Saccharomyces cerevisiae 2μ plasmid
    316..645     +  CDS            tnpA (fragment): TN5P_ECOLX - Also known as tnp. Experimental evidence at protein level: Swiss-Prot protein existence level 1. Mediates transposition of transposon Tn5 by a 'cut and paste' mechanism. First, the monomeric transposase binds the 19 bp inverted DNA repeats flanking the transposon. Then, dimerization of the DNA- bound transposase creates a synaptic DNA complex. After nicking of the first DNA strand, excision of the transposon proceeds through a series of intermediates. The transposase then mediates the insertion of the transposon at a new site by strand transfer. The activity of the wild- type tran
    677..1468    +  CDS            neo: KKA2_KLEPN - Also known as kan, nptII. Experimental evidence at protein level: Swiss-Prot protein existence level 1. Resistance to kanamycin, neomycin, paromomycin, ribostamycin, butirosin and gentamicin B. From Klebsiella pneumoniae.
   1484..1531    +  protein_bind   FRT: FLP-mediated recombination occurs in the 8-bp core sequence TCTAGAAA (Turan and Bode, 2011). FLP recombinase from the Saccharomyces cerevisiae 2μ plasmid
   1552..1887    -  CDS            tetC (fragment): TETC_ECOLX - Experimental evidence at protein level: Swiss-Prot protein existence level 1. From Escherichia coli.
   1885..2072    +  CDS            TcR (fragment): tetracycline efflux protein; tet; confers resistance to tetracycline
   2071..2111    +  CDS            rop (fragment): Rop protein, which maintains plasmids at low copy number; rop
   2213..2303    +  misc_feature   bom (fragment): basis of mobility region from pBR322
   2344..3204    -  CDS            AmpR: β-lactamase; bla; confers resistance to ampicillin, carbenicillin, and related antibiotics
   3205..3309    -  promoter       AmpR promoter: bla
   3419..3807    -  rep_origin     R6K γ ori: γ replication origin from E. coli plasmid R6K; requires the R6K initiator protein pi for replication
   3897..4325    -  rep_origin     f1 ori (sequence partly withheld): f1 bacteriophage origin of replication; arrow indicates direction of (+) strand synthesis
   4330..4485    -  CDS            lacZα (fragment): LacZα fragment of β-galactosidase; lacZ fragment
   4493..4511    +  promoter       T7 promoter: promoter for bacteriophage T7 RNA polymerase
   4520..6       -  misc_feature   MCS (fragment) (across the origin): pBluescript multiple cloning site
