[The description below was written by a language model from this plasmid's Addgene catalogue record and pLannotate feature annotations shown in this document.]
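Description:
pECT3 is a 4,534-bp bacterial template plasmid derived from the suicide vector pWM91, in which the sacB and lacZ genes were removed and replaced with a kanamycin resistance cassette and the pdt3 insert. It is not meant to express anything itself: the record lists no promoter for the insert, and its stated purpose is to serve as a PCR template for fragments that place the pdt3 sequence into the E. coli genome. The associated publication concerns tunable protein degradation in bacteria, which suggests pdt3 is a protein degradation tag to be fused to chromosomal genes. The automated feature table does not annotate the pdt3 sequence itself, so its exact position cannot be read from the record. It presumably lies just upstream of the resistance cassette.

The plasmid replicates from the R6K γ origin, which depends on the pi initiator protein, so it can be maintained only in pir-expressing hosts such as the listed Pir1 strain, at low copy. This dependence also means carry-over template cannot persist in ordinary recipient strains after recombineering. Selection is with kanamycin through the neo (nptII) gene, which sits with a Tn5-derived upstream fragment between two FRT sites. After genomic insertion, FLP recombinase can therefore excise the marker and leave a scar next to the tag. The annotation also shows an intact AmpR gene with its promoter, although ampicillin is not listed as a selection. The remaining features are backbone remnants: an f1 origin, a T7 promoter, and fragments of the pBluescript MCS, lacZα, lacI, tetracycline resistance genes, rop and the bom mobilisation region.
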