Addgene plasmid #75450: pECT3
Purpose: Plasmid that serves as the PCR template to create genomic pdt3 insertions. Plasmid contains the R6K origin of replication so needs pir gene to replicate
Depositing lab: James Collins. Depositing organization: Boston University Medical Campus. Publication: Tunable protein degradation in bacteria. Cameron DE, Collins JJ. Nat Biotechnol. 2014 Dec;32(12):1276-81. doi: 10.1038/nbt.3053. Epub 2014 Nov 17. PubMed 25402616.
Backbone
  Vector backbone: pWM91
  Modifications to backbone: removed sacB and lacZ genes and replaced with kan cassette from Datsenko et al. as well as the indicated pdt insertion
  Vector type: Bacterial Expression
Growth in bacteria
  Bacterial resistance: Kanamycin, 50 μg/mL
  Growth temperature: 37°C
  Growth strain: Pir1
  Copy number: Low Copy
Gene/Insert
  Gene/Insert name: pdt3
  Species: E. coli
  Promoter: none
  Cloning method: Gibson Cloning
  Sequencing primers: 5′ AATCAGCTGTTGCCCGTCTC
Terms and licenses: Academic/Nonprofit Terms; Industry Terms: Not Available to Industry
How to cite: pECT3 was a gift from James Collins (Addgene plasmid # 75450 ; http://n2t.net/addgene:75450 ; RRID:Addgene_75450)
