>Addgene plasmid #75450 | pECT3 | addgene partial sequence | sequence record 146584 | M13pUC-Fwd 5'-CCCAGTCACGACGTTGTAAAACG-3'
CTCACTGGTGAAAAGAAAAACCACCCTGGCTCCCAATACGCAAACCGCCTCTCCCCGCGCGTTGGCCGAT
TCATTAATGCAACTGGCACGACAGGTTTCCCGACTGGAAAGCGGGCAGGCGGCGAACAAAAACGAAGAAA
ACACCAACGAAGTGCCGACCTTTATGCTGAACGCGGGCCAGGCGAACAGAAGACGAGTTTAACCGCGGAG
GAGAAAGTACCATGATTCCGGGGATCCGTCGACCTGCAGTTCGAAGTTCCTATTCTCTAGAAAGTATAGG
AACTTCAGAGCGCTTTTGAAGCTCACGCTGCCGCAAGCACTCAGGGCGCAAGGGCTGCTAAAGGAAGCGG
AACACGTAGAAAGCCAGTCCGCAGAAACGGTGCTGACCCCGGATGAATGTCAGCTACTGGGCTATCTGGA
CAAGGGAAAACGCAAGCGCAAAGAGAAAGCAGGTAGCTTGCAGTGGGCTTACATGGCGATAGCTAGACTG
GGCGGTTTTATGGACAGCAAGCGAACCGGAATTGCCAGCTGGGGCGCCCTCTGGTAAGGTTGGGAAGCCC
TGCAAAGTAAACTGGATGGCTTT
