>Addgene plasmid #75450 | pECT3 | addgene partial sequence | sequence record 147338 | Neo-R 5'-GCCCAGTCATAGCCGAATAG-3'
ATCATGCGAAACGATCCTCATCCTGTCTCTTGATCAGATCTTGATCCCCTGCGCCATCAGATCCTTGGCG
GCAAGAAAGCCATCCAGTTTACTTTGCAGGGCTTCCCAACCTTACCAGAGGGCGCCCCAGCTGGCAATTC
CGGTTCGCTTGCTGTCCATAAAACCGCCCAGTCTAGCTATCGCCATGTAAGCCCACTGCAAGCTACCTGC
TTTCTCTTTGCGCTTGCGTTTTCCCTTGTCCAGATAGCCCAGTAGCTGACATTCATCCGGGGTCAGCACC
GTTTCTGCGGACTGGCTTTCTACGTGTTCCGCTTCCTTTAGCAGCCCTTGCGCCCTGAGTGCTTGCGGCA
GCGTGAGCTTCAAAAGCGCTCTGAAGTTCCTATACTTTCTAGAGAATAGGAACTTCGAACTGCAGGTCGA
CGGATCCCCGGAATCATGGTACTTTCTCCTCCGCGGTTAAACTCGTCTTCTGTTCGCCTGGCCCGCGTTC
AGCATAAAGGTCGGCACTTCGTTGGTGTTTTCTTCGTTTTTGTTCGCCGCCTGCCCGCTTTCCAGTCGGG
AAACCTGTCGTGCCAGTTGCATTAATGAATCGGCCAACGCGCGGGGAGAGGCGGTTTGCGTATTGGGAGC
CAGGGTGGTTTTTCTTTTCACCAGTGAGACGGGCAACAGCTGATTCTCGAGGGGGGGCCCGGTACCCAAT
TCGCCCTATAGTGAGTCGTATTACGCGCGCTCACTGGCCGTCGTTTTACAACGTC
